Addgene plasmid #23082: pWZ414-F25
Depositing lab: Sharon Dent. Depositing organization: University of Texas MD Anderson Cancer Center. Publication: Different sensitivities of bromodomain factors 1 and 2 to histone H4 acetylation. Matangkasombut O, Buratowski S. Mol Cell. 2003 Feb . 11(2):353-63. 10.1016/S1097-2765(03)00033-9 PubMed 12620224.
Backbone
  Vector backbone: pRS414 delta Afl III- Sma I
  Backbone manufacturer: Stratagene
  Backbone size w/o insert (bp): 4348
  Vector type: Yeast Expression
  Selectable markers: TRP1
Growth in bacteria
  Bacterial resistance: Ampicillin, 100 μg/mL
  Growth temperature: 37°C
  Growth strain: DH5alpha
  Copy number: Unknown
Gene/Insert
  Gene/Insert name: yeast Histone H3-2 and Histone H4-2 (alt name: HHT2-HHF2)
  Species: S. cerevisiae (budding yeast)
  Insert size (bp): 1900
  Mutation: Histone H4 changed lysine 16 to Glutamine, H4 K16Q.
  GenBank ID: S000004976 S000004975
  Cloning method: Restriction Enzyme; 5′ cloning site Afl III (not destroyed); 3′ cloning site Spe I (unknown if destroyed)
  Sequencing primers: 5′ T7; 3′ CACCTCTGACTTGAGCGTCG
Resource information
  A portion of this plasmid was derived from a plasmid made by: from Dr. Mary Ann Osley, currently at the Univ. of New Mexico, Albuquerque, NM
Terms and licenses: Academic/Nonprofit Terms; Industry Terms: Not Available to Industry
Depositor comments: HHT2 is Yeast ID YNL031C HHF2 is Yeast ID YNL030W HHT2 is gene ID 855700 HHF2 is gene ID 855701
How to cite: pWZ414-F25 was a gift from Sharon Dent (Addgene plasmid # 23082 ; http://n2t.net/addgene:23082 ; RRID:Addgene_23082)
