[The description below was written by a language model from this plasmid's Addgene catalogue record.]
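Description:
pWZ414-F25 is a yeast expression plasmid built on a modified pRS414 backbone (pRS414 with the Afl III–Sma I region deleted, about 4.3 kb without insert). pRS414 belongs to the pRS series of yeast–E. coli shuttle vectors. It is generally known as a centromeric (CEN/ARS) low-copy vector, although the record does not list the replication elements and gives the copy number as unknown. Selection in Saccharomyces cerevisiae is through the TRP1 auxotrophic marker, and the plasmid is propagated in E. coli under ampicillin selection.

The insert is a roughly 1.9 kb S. cerevisiae genomic fragment carrying the HHT2-HHF2 locus, which encodes copy 2 of histone H3 (HHT2, YNL031C) and copy 2 of histone H4 (HHF2, YNL030W). It was cloned between Afl III and Spe I sites. The two ORF designations place the genes on opposite strands, consistent with the divergent arrangement typical of yeast histone gene pairs. The record names no promoter, so expression presumably relies on the native regulatory sequence within the fragment. Histone H4 carries a lysine 16 to glutamine substitution (H4 K16Q), a change commonly used to mimic the neutral charge of acetylated lysine, while H3 is listed without mutations. No epitope tags or reporters are recorded.

The associated publication concerns how bromodomain factors 1 and 2 differ in their sensitivity to histone H4 acetylation. Plasmids of this kind are typically used to supply a defined H3/H4 allele pair in yeast strains lacking the chromosomal histone gene copies, so that the effect of the H4 K16 modification state on chromatin function can be examined. The record itself does not describe the specific strain or assay. Part of the plasmid was derived from a construct made in another laboratory.
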