>Addgene plasmid #23082 | pWZ414-F25 | addgene partial sequence | sequence record 29021 | 23082 with pRS414-R 5'-CACCTCTGACTTGAGCGTCG
GGCGGAGCCTATGGAAAACGCCAGCAACGCGGCCTTTTTACGGTTCCTGGCCTTTTGCTGGCCTTTTGCT
CACATGCCTAGTTTCTTTTATTGAGACTTATTTTTAATATATATAGTACATGAAATAATAAAAAACCGAA
AAATGCATACATAAGGTTCTATTATATTCCCAATAGAATGATCGTTATTTTATTTTTTGAAAGGCATGAA
AATAATTTCAAACACCGATTGTTTAACCACCGATTGTTTAACCACCGAAACCATATAAGGTTCTACCTTG
TCTCTTCAAAGCATAAACAACATCCAAAGAAGTAACAGTCTTTCTCTTGGCGTGTTCAGTGTAAGTAACA
GAGTCCCTGATGACGGATTCCAAGAAGGACTTAAGGACGGCTCTGACTTCTTCGTAGATCAAACCAGAAA
TACGCTTGACACCACCTCTTCTAGCTAATCTTCTGATAGCTGGCTTAGTGATACCTTGAATGTTATCTCT
TAGAATCTTTCTGTGACGCTGAGCTCCACCTTTACCTAGACCTTTACCACCTTTACCTCTACCGGACATT
ATTTTATTGTATTGATTGTTGNTTTTGCTACTCTTTTGAACAAGATGTAGGAAAAAAGATAGAGAAAAGA
ATAAATTAAGCGAAAAAAAAAATCTCTTTCACCGCCTCATCCTAATATACTTATATAT
