>Addgene plasmid #23082 | pWZ414-F25 | addgene partial sequence | sequence record 29022 | 23082 with T7
NGGTATCGATAAGCTTGATATCGAATTCCTGCAGCCCCCTAGTCTCTTCGAAAATGATGTTTATTGATAA
TTATTATACATGGTTTCTTGCCGGTTATAAAATTACGTATACTATCTAAGCATCTAAAAATTAGCCCCGC
AATTATGTCTGTAAACGATAAATTACAGCATATATACCCTCCTCATGTCGTTAAAAGCATTGCGAATAGA
TAGATGAATAATGTATTAAAAAAGGAGATGTTTGTATGATGTCCCCCCAGTCTAAATGCATAGAAAAAAA
AAAATTCCCGCTTTATATTCATGATCTTTCACCTCTTAGTCTTCTGGCCAATTTGATATCCTTCTTTTGG
ATAGTAACACGCTTAGCGTGAATAGCAGCCAGATTAGTGTCTTCAAACAAAGAGACTAAGTATGCTTCGA
CGGATTCTTGCAAAGCACCGATAGCAGAAGATTGAAATCTCAAGTCGGTCTTGAAATCTTGAGCGATTTC
TCTGACCAATCTTTGGAAAGGTAACTTTCTGATCAACAGTTCAGTAGATTTTTGGAATCTTCTAATTTCT
CTCAAGGCAACAGTACCTGGCTTATATCTGTGAGGCTTCTTAACACCACCGGTAGATGGGGCGGATTTTC
TGGCAGCCTTGGAGGCTAATTGTTTTCTTGGGGCTTTACCACCAGTGGATTTTCTAGCTGTTTGTTTAGT
TCTGGCCATTGTGGAGTGTTTGCTTGGATCCTTTAGTAAAAGGGGAAGAACAGTTGGAAGGGCCAAAGTG
GAAGTCACAAAACAGTGGTCCTATATAAAAGAACAAGAAAAAGATTATTTATATACAACTGCGGTCACAA
GAAGCAACGCGAGAGAGCACAACACGCTGTTATCACGCAAACTATGTTTTGACACCGAGCCNTAGCCGTG
ATTGTGCGTCACATTGGGCGATAATGAACGCTAAATGACCAACTCCCATCCG
